>Addgene plasmid #43470 | II-TTGT | depositor partial sequence | sequence record 58735 | II-TTGT sequence 426 bps
CGTCTCGCTTAACCCCAGAGCAGGTCGTGGCCATTGCCTCGAATGGAGGGGGCAAACAGGCGTTGGAAAC
CGTACAACGATTGCTGCCGGTGCTGTGCCAAGCGCACGGACTCACCCCAGAGCAGGTCGTGGCCATTGCC
TCGAATGGAGGGGGCAAACAGGCGTTGGAAACCGTACAACGATTGCTGCCGGTGCTGTGCCAAGCGCACG
GCCTCACCCCAGAGCAGGTCGTGGCAATCGCGAGCAATAACGGCGGAAAACAGGCTTTGGAAACGGTGCA
GAGGCTCCTTCCAGTGCTGTGCCAAGCGCACGGATTAACCCCAGAGCAGGTCGTGGCCATTGCCTCGAAT
GGAGGGGGCAAACAGGCGTTGGAAACCGTACAACGATTGCTGCCGGTGCTGTGCCAAGCGCACGGGCTCA
GAGACG
