>Addgene plasmid #43470 | II-TTGT | addgene partial sequence | sequence record 61512 | M13-F20 5'-TGTAAAACGACGGCCAGT-3'
AGGGCGAATTGGGCCCTCTAGATGCATGCTCGAGCGGCCGCCAGTGTGATGGATATCTGCAGAATTCGCC
CTTCTTTCCTGTGCCCACGTCTCTGAGCCCGTGCGCTTGGCACAGCACCGGCAGCAATCGTTGTACGGTT
TCCAACGCCTGTTTGCCCCCTCCATTCGAGGCAATGGCCACGACCTGCTCTGGGGTTAATCCGTGCGCTT
GGCACAGCACTGGAAGGAGCCTCTGCACCGTTTCCAAAGCCTGTTTTCCGCCGTTATTGCTCGCGATTGC
CACGACCTGCTCTGGGGTGAGGCCGTGCGCTTGGCACAGCACCGGCAGCAATCGTTGTACGGTTTCCAAC
GCCTGTTTGCCCCCTCCATTCGAGGCAATGGCCACGACCTGCTCTGGGGTGAGTCCGTGCGCTTGGCACA
GCACCGGCAGCAATCGTTGTACGGTTTCCAACGCCTGTTTGCCCCCTCCATTCGAGGCAATGGCCACGAC
CTGCTCTGGGGTTAAGCGAGACGCGCTAGGACGGCAAGGGCGAATTCCAGCACACTGGCGGCCGTTACTA
GTGGATCCGAGCTCGGTACCAAGCTTGATGCATAGCTTGAGTATTCTATAGTGTCACCTAAATAGCTTGG
CGTAATCATGGTCATAGCTGTTTCCTGTGTGAAATTGTTATCCGCTCACAATTCCACACAACATACGAGC
CGGAAGCATAAAGTGTAAAGCCTGGGGTGCCTAATGAGTGAGCTAACTCACATTAATTGCGTTGCGCTCA
CTGCCCGCTTTCCAGTCGGGAAACCTGTCGTGCCAGCTGCATTAATGAATCGGCCAACGCGCGGGGAGAG
GCGGTTTGCGTATTGGGCGCTCTTCCGCTTCCTCGCTCACTGACTCGCTGCGCTCGGTCGTTCGGCTGCG
GCGAGCGGTATCAGCTCACTCAGG
