[The description below was written by a language model from this plasmid's Addgene catalogue record.]
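Description:
II-TTGT is a bacterial cloning plasmid built on the commercial pCRII-TOPO backbone (about 4 kb without insert), carrying a 426 bp synthetic insert introduced by TOPO cloning. It is maintained at high copy number in E. coli and can be selected with both ampicillin and kanamycin, consistent with the two resistance markers present on this backbone. The record gives no feature table, so the origin of replication and other backbone elements are not itemised. The listed sequencing primers (T7 on the 5′ side, M13 reverse on the 3′ side) show that these standard priming sites flank the insert and allow it to be verified.

The record describes the insert only by the name II-TTGT and as synthetic. It states no promoter, tag or reporter, and the vector type indicates a storage and cloning plasmid rather than an expression construct. The associated publication describes a TALEN genome-editing system for generating human stem cell-based disease models. In that context, the name and insert size are consistent with a pre-assembled block of four TALE repeat modules recognising the bases T-T-G-T, with "II" plausibly marking its position in a hierarchical array assembly. A TALE repeat is roughly 100 bp, so four of them would fit an insert of this length. This reading is an inference, because the record does not spell out the composition of the insert or the meaning of the prefix. On this interpretation, the plasmid would be one member of a library of multimer building blocks, from which fragments are excised or amplified and joined to build custom TALE DNA-binding domains for nuclease constructs.
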