Addgene plasmid #43470: II-TTGT
Depositing lab: Chad Cowan & Kiran Musunuru. Depositing organization: Harvard University. Publication: A TALEN Genome-Editing System for Generating Human Stem Cell-Based Disease Models. Ding Q, Lee YK, Schaefer EA, Peters DT, Veres A, Kim K, Kuperwasser N, Motola DL, Meissner TB, Hendriks WT, Trevisan M, Gupta RM, Moisan A, Banks E, Friesen M, Schinzel RT, Xia F, Tang A, Xia Y, Figueroa E, Wann A, Ahfeldt T, Daheron L, Zhang F, Rubin LL, Peng LF, Chung RT, Musunuru K, Cowan CA. Cell Stem Cell. 2012 Dec 12. pii: S1934-5909(12)00645-5. doi: 10.1016/j.stem.2012.11.011. PubMed 23246482.
Backbone
  Vector backbone: pCRII-TOPO
  Backbone manufacturer: Invitrogen
  Backbone size w/o insert (bp): 3973
  Vector type: Bacterial Cloning
Growth in bacteria
  Bacterial resistance: Ampicillin and Kanamycin, 100 & 50 μg/mL
  Growth temperature: 37°C
  Growth strain: Top10
  Copy number: High Copy
Gene/Insert
  Gene/Insert name: II-TTGT
  Species: Synthetic
  Insert size (bp): 426
  Cloning method: TOPO Cloning
  Sequencing primers: 5′ T7; 3′ M13-rev
Terms and licenses: Academic/Nonprofit Terms; Industry Terms: Not Available to Industry
How to cite: II-TTGT was a gift from Chad Cowan & Kiran Musunuru (Addgene plasmid # 43470 ; http://n2t.net/addgene:43470 ; RRID:Addgene_43470)
